Addgene plasmid #209486: EC70125
Purpose: Cloning protospacers for Cas12a editing
Depositing lab: Wendy Harwood & Cristobal Uauy. Depositing organization: John Innes Centre. Publication: An optimised CRISPR Cas9 and Cas12a mutagenesis toolkit for Barley and Wheat. Lawrenson T, Clarke M, Kirby R, Forner M, Steuernagel B, Brown JKM, Harwood W. Plant Methods. 2024 Aug 13;20(1):123. doi: 10.1186/s13007-024-01234-y. PubMed 39138524.
Backbone
  Vector backbone: Unknown
  Vector type: CRISPR
  Selectable markers: LacZ
Growth in bacteria
  Bacterial resistance: Ampicillin, 100 μg/mL
  Growth temperature: 37°C
  Growth strain: DH5alpha
  Copy number: High Copy
Gene/Insert
  Gene/Insert name: Cas12a HH-DR-HDV
  Species: Lachnospiraceae bacterium
  Promoter: TaU6
  Cloning method: Restriction Enzyme; 5′ cloning site unknown (unknown if destroyed)
Terms and licenses: Academic/Nonprofit Terms; Industry Terms: Not Available to Industry
Depositor comments: GoldeGate level 1 position 3
How to cite: EC70125 was a gift from Wendy Harwood & Cristobal Uauy (Addgene plasmid # 209486 ; http://n2t.net/addgene:209486 ; RRID:Addgene_209486)
