[The description below was written by a language model from this plasmid's Addgene catalogue record and pLannotate feature annotations shown in this document.]
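Description:
EC70125 is a small (about 3.5 kb) high-copy E. coli plasmid that serves as a Golden Gate level 1, position 3 acceptor for cloning protospacers used in Cas12a genome editing, as part of a CRISPR mutagenesis toolkit developed for barley and wheat. The catalogue lists the backbone as unknown. The feature table shows a ColE1/pUC-type origin of replication and an AmpR (β-lactamase) gene with its own promoter, so the plasmid is propagated under ampicillin selection. Short fragments annotated as M13 ori, bom, RSF ori, lacI and a T7 promoter appear to be backbone remnants or partial matches rather than functional parts of the payload.

The insert is a guide-RNA expression cassette described as Cas12a HH-DR-HDV, driven by the TaU6 promoter, which by its name is a wheat U6 small-RNA promoter. The design places the Lachnospiraceae bacterium Cas12a direct repeat (DR) between a hammerhead ribozyme and a hepatitis delta virus ribozyme. Self-cleavage of the two ribozymes trims the transcript to a crRNA with defined ends. The annotation detects only a partial hammerhead ribozyme match; the TaU6 promoter, the direct repeat and the HDV ribozyme are not annotated. Downstream of the hammerhead sits a lac promoter/operator with a CAP binding site, a pUC multiple cloning site and a lacZα fragment. This matches the listed LacZ marker and probably acts as a dropout cassette that the protospacer replaces, allowing blue/white screening, although the record does not state the cloning sites. The finished guide module would then be assembled with other level 1 units into a plant transformation construct.
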