Features (pLannotate 1.2.2; 16 found; start..end, strand, type, name):
      3..134     -  rep_origin     M13 ori (fragment): M13 bacteriophage origin of replication; arrow indicates direction of (+) strand synthesis
    155..311     -  CDS            lacZα (fragment): LacZα fragment of β-galactosidase; lacZ fragment
    320..338     +  promoter       T7 promoter: promoter for bacteriophage T7 RNA polymerase
    761..784     +  misc_RNA       sTRSV HHRz (fragment): hammerhead ribozyme from the tobacco ringspot virus satellite RNA (Khvorova et al., 2003)
    826..868     +  CDS            lacI (fragment): lac repressor; lacI; The lac repressor binds to the lac operator to inhibit transcription in E. coli. This inhibition can be relieved by adding lactose or isopropyl-β-D-thiogalactopyranoside (IPTG).
    881..902     +  protein_bind   CAP binding site: CAP binding activates transcription in the presence of cAMP. E. coli catabolite activator protein
    917..947     +  promoter       lac promoter: promoter for the E. coli lac operon
    955..971     +  protein_bind   lac operator: The lac repressor binds to the lac operator to inhibit transcription in E. coli. This inhibition can be relieved by adding lactose or isopropyl-β-D-thiogalactopyranoside (IPTG). lac repressor encoded by lacI
   1008..1064    -  misc_feature   MCS: pUC18/19 multiple cloning site
   1061..1218    +  CDS            lacZα (fragment): LacZα fragment of β-galactosidase; lacZ fragment
   1224..1323    -  misc_feature   bom (fragment): basis of mobility region from pBR322
   1523..1570    -  CDS            lacI (fragment): lac repressor; lacI; The lac repressor binds to the lac operator to inhibit transcription in E. coli. This inhibition can be relieved by adding lactose or isopropyl-β-D-thiogalactopyranoside (IPTG).
   1607..1647    -  rep_origin     RSF ori (fragment): Plasmids containing the RSF 1030 origin of replication can be propagated in E. coli cells that contain additional plasmids with compatible origins.
   1725..2313    -  rep_origin     ori: high-copy-number ColE1/pMB1/pBR322/pUC origin of replication
   2484..3344    -  CDS            AmpR: β-lactamase; bla; confers resistance to ampicillin, carbenicillin, and related antibiotics
   3345..3449    -  promoter       AmpR promoter: bla
>Addgene plasmid #209486 | EC70125 | addgene full sequence | sequence record 413866 | Addgene NGS Result
CTAAATTGTAAGCGTTAATATTTTGTTAAAATTCGCGTTAAATTTTTGTTAAATCAGCTCATTTTTTAAC
CAATAGGCCGAAATCGGCAAAATCCCTTATAAATCAAAAGAATAGACCGAGATAGGGTTGAGTGGCCGCT
ACAGGGCGCTCCCATTCGCCATTCAGGCTGCGCAACTGTTGGGAAGGGCGTTTCGGTGCGGGCCTCTTCG
CTATTACGCCAGCTGGCGAAAGGGGGATGTGCTGCAAGGCGATTAAGTTGGGTAACGCCAGGGTTTTCCC
AGTCACGACGTTGTAAAACGACGGCCAGTGAGCGCGACGTAATACGACTCACTATAGGGCGAATTGGCGG
AAGGCCGTCAAGGCCGCATAGCATTCTGTGAAGACAAACTAGACCAAGCCCGTTATTCTGACAGTTCTGG
TGCTCAACACATTTATATTTATCAAGGAGCACATTGTTACTCACTGCTAGGAGGGAATCGAACTAGGAAT
ATTGATCAGAGGAACTACGAGAGAGCTGAAGATAACTGCCCTCTAGCTCTCACTGATCTGGGTCGCATAG
TGAGATGCAGCCCACGTGAGTTCAGCAACGGTCTAGCGCTGGGCTTTTAGGCCCGCATGATCGGGCTTTT
GTCGGGTGGTCGACGTGTTCACGATTGGGGAGAGCAACGCAGCAGTTCCTCTTAGTTTAGTCCCACCTCG
CCTGTCCAGCAGAGTTCTGACCGGTTTATAAACTCGCTTGCTGCATCAGACTTGAAATTACTGATGAGTC
CGTGAGGACGAAACGAGTAAGCTCGTCTAATTTCTACTAAGTGTAGATTGAGACCGCAGCTGGCACGACA
GGTTTGCCGACTGGAAAGCGGGCAGTGAGCGCAACGCAATTAATGTGAGTTAGCTCACTCATTAGGCACC
CCAGGCTTTACACTTTATGCTTCCGGCTCGTATGTTGTGTGGAATTGTGAGCGGATAACAATTTCACACA
GGAAACAGCTATGACCATGATTACGCCAAGCTTGCATGCCTGCAGGTCGACTCTAGAGGATCCCCGGGTA
CCGAGCTCGAATTCACTGGCCGTCGTTTTACAACGTCGTGACTGGGAAAACCCTGGCGTTACCCAACTTA
ATCGCCTTGCAGCACATCCCCCTTTCGCCAGCTGGCGTAATAGCGAAGAGGCCCGCACCGATCGCCCTTC
CCAACAGTTGCGCAGCCTGAATGGCGAATGGCGCCTGATGCGGTATTTTCTCCTTACGCATCTGTGCGGT
ATTTCACACCGCATATGGTGCACTCTCAGTACAATCTGCTCTGATGCCGCATAGTTAAGCCAGCCCCGAC
ACCCGCCAACACCCGCTGACGCGCCCTGACGGGCTTGTCTGCTCCCGGCATCCGCTTACAGACAAGCTGT
GACGGTCTCAGGCCGGCATGGTCCCAGCCTCCTCGCTGGCGCCGGCTGGGCAACATGCTTCGGCATGGCG
AATGGGACTTTTTTTACTTGTCTTCCTGGCCTGGGCCTCATGGGCCTTCCGCTCACTGCCCGCTTTCCAG
TCGGGAAACCTGTCGTGCCAGCTGCATTAACATGGTCATAGCTGTTTCCTTGCGTATTGGGCGCTCTCCG
CTTCCTCGCTCACTGACTCGCTGCGCTCGGTCGTTCGGGTAAAGCCTGGGGTGCCTAATGAGCAAAAGGC
CAGCAAAAGGCCAGGAACCGTAAAAAGGCCGCGTTGCTGGCGTTTTTCCATAGGCTCCGCCCCCCTGACG
AGCATCACAAAAATCGACGCTCAAGTCAGAGGTGGCGAAACCCGACAGGACTATAAAGATACCAGGCGTT
TCCCCCTGGAAGCTCCCTCGTGCGCTCTCCTGTTCCGACCCTGCCGCTTACCGGATACCTGTCCGCCTTT
CTCCCTTCGGGAAGCGTGGCGCTTTCTCATAGCTCACGCTGTAGGTATCTCAGTTCGGTGTAGGTCGTTC
GCTCCAAGCTGGGCTGTGTGCACGAACCCCCCGTTCAGCCCGACCGCTGCGCCTTATCCGGTAACTATCG
TCTTGAGTCCAACCCGGTAAGACACGACTTATCGCCACTGGCAGCAGCCACTGGTAACAGGATTAGCAGA
GCGAGGTATGTAGGCGGTGCTACAGAGTTCTTGAAGTGGTGGCCTAACTACGGCTACACTAGAAGAACAG
TATTTGGTATCTGCGCTCTGCTGAAGCCAGTTACCTTCGGAAAAAGAGTTGGTAGCTCTTGATCCGGCAA
ACAAACCACCGCTGGTAGCGGTGGTTTTTTTGTTTGCAAGCAGCAGATTACGCGCAGAAAAAAAGGATCT
CAAGAAGATCCTTTGATCTTTTCTACGGGGTCTGACGCTCAGTGGAACGAAAACTCACGTTAAGGGATTT
TGGTCATGAGATTATCAAAAAGGATCTTCACCTAGATCCTTTTAAATTAAAAATGAAGTTTTAAATCAAT
CTAAAGTATATATGAGTAAACTTGGTCTGACAGTTACCAATGCTTAATCAGTGAGGCACCTATCTCAGCG
ATCTGTCTATTTCGTTCATCCATAGTTGCCTGACTCCCCGTCGTGTAGATAACTACGATACGGGAGGGCT
TACCATCTGGCCCCAGTGCTGCAATGATACCGCGAGAACCACGCTCACCGGCTCCAGATTTATCAGCAAT
AAACCAGCCAGCCGGAAGGGCCGAGCGCAGAAGTGGTCCTGCAACTTTATCCGCCTCCATCCAGTCTATT
AATTGTTGCCGGGAAGCTAGAGTAAGTAGTTCGCCAGTTAATAGTTTGCGCAACGTTGTTGCCATTGCTA
CAGGCATCGTGGTGTCACGCTCGTCGTTTGGTATGGCTTCATTCAGCTCCGGTTCCCAACGATCAAGGCG
AGTTACATGATCCCCCATGTTGTGCAAAAAAGCGGTTAGCTCCTTCGGTCCTCCGATCGTTGTCAGAAGT
AAGTTGGCCGCAGTGTTATCACTCATGGTTATGGCAGCACTGCATAATTCTCTTACTGTCATGCCATCCG
TAAGATGCTTTTCTGTGACTGGTGAGTACTCAACCAAGTCATTCTGAGAATAGTGTATGCGGCGACCGAG
TTGCTCTTGCCCGGCGTCAATACGGGATAATACCGCGCCACATAGCAGAACTTTAAAAGTGCTCATCATT
GGAAAACGTTCTTCGGGGCGAAAACTCTCAAGGATCTTACCGCTGTTGAGATCCAGTTCGATGTAACCCA
CTCGTGCACCCAACTGATCTTCAGCATCTTTTACTTTCACCAGCGTTTCTGGGTGAGCAAAAACAGGAAG
GCAAAATGCCGCAAAAAAGGGAATAAGGGCGACACGGAAATGTTGAATACTCATACTCTTCCTTTTTCAA
TATTATTGAAGCATTTATCAGGGTTATTGTCTCATGAGCGGATACATATTTGAATGTATTTAGAAAAATA
AACAAATAGGGGTTCCGCGCACATTTCCCCGAAAAGTGCCAC
